Addgene plasmid #153609: pGBW-m4133707
Purpose: Mammalian expression plasmid for SARS-CoV-2 ORF10 protein
Depositing lab: Ginkgo Bioworks & Benjie Chen. Depositing organization: Ginkgo Bioworks.
Backbone
  Vector backbone: pTwist_CMV_6
  Backbone size w/o insert (bp): 4180
  Vector type: Mammalian Expression
Growth in bacteria
  Bacterial resistance: Ampicillin, 100 μg/mL
  Growth temperature: 37°C
  Growth strain: DH5alpha
  Copy number: High Copy
Gene/Insert
  Gene/Insert name: SARS-CoV-2 ORF10 protein
  Species: Severe acute respiratory syndrome coronavirus 2
  Insert size (bp): 110
  Mutation: wt
  Entrez Gene: ORF10 (a.k.a. GU280_gp11)
  Promoter: CMV
  Tag / fusion protein: Cleavable TEV;S-tag (C terminal on backbone)
  Cloning method: Unknown
Resource information
  A portion of this plasmid was derived from a plasmid made by: GinkgoBioworks
Depositor comments: NCBI reference sequence: 43740576
How to cite: pGBW-m4133707 was a gift from Ginkgo Bioworks & Benjie Chen (Addgene plasmid # 153609 ; http://n2t.net/addgene:153609 ; RRID:Addgene_153609)
