[The description below was written by a language model from this plasmid's Addgene catalogue record and pLannotate feature annotations shown in this document.]
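Description:
pGBW-m4133707 is a mammalian expression plasmid carrying the wild-type ORF10 coding sequence of SARS-CoV-2, built on the pTwist_CMV_6 backbone. It is propagated in E. coli as a high-copy plasmid through a ColE1/pUC-type origin of replication and is selected with ampicillin via a full-length β-lactamase (AmpR) gene. A short additional β-lactamase fragment is also annotated. No mammalian selection marker appears in the record, which fits transient expression use.

The insert is very small (about 110 bp in a sequenced plasmid of 4,368 nt) and is expressed from a CMV promoter. The feature table shows the CMV immediate early enhancer followed by CMV promoter matches, including one scored as a truncated CMVd2 form. According to the catalogue entry, the backbone supplies a C-terminal TEV-cleavable S-tag, which would allow detection or affinity capture of the ORF10 product and removal of the tag by TEV protease. Neither the ORF10 sequence nor the tag was picked up as an annotated feature, so their exact positions are not shown; because the plasmid is circular, they presumably lie between the promoter near the end of the numbering and the SV40 polyadenylation signal near its start, although that signal and an adjacent small SV40 large T antigen fragment are annotated on the opposite strand.

The bacterial and mammalian portions are separated by insulating elements: 5' and 3' β-globin insulators, T7 and rrnG transcription terminators, and a synthetic poly(A) signal upstream of the CMV enhancer, which together limit read-through transcription. The construct is intended for expressing tagged ORF10 in mammalian cells.
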