Features (pLannotate 1.2.2; 15 found; start..end, strand, type, name):
    237..358     -  polyA_signal   SV40 poly(A) signal: SV40 polyadenylation signal
    381..450     -  CDS            large T antigen (fragment): large T antigen from SV40 (simian virus 40)
    473..519     +  terminator     T7 terminator: transcription terminator for bacteriophage T7 RNA polymerase
    549..685     +  terminator     rrnG terminator: transcription terminator from the E. coli ribosomal RNA rrnG operon (Albrechtsen et al., 1991)
    730..801     +  misc_feature   3' β-globin insulator: insulator downstream of the human β-globin locus (Farrell et al., 2002)
   1027..1615    -  rep_origin     ori: high-copy-number ColE1/pMB1/pBR322/pUC origin of replication
   1787..1851    -  CDS            bla(M) (fragment): β-lactamase lacking the signal sequence; bla(M); allows cytosolic expression of β-lactamase
   2361..3221    +  CDS            AmpR: β-lactamase; bla; confers resistance to ampicillin, carbenicillin, and related antibiotics
   3234..3370    +  terminator     rrnG terminator: transcription terminator from the E. coli ribosomal RNA rrnG operon (Albrechtsen et al., 1991)
   3522..3593    +  misc_feature   5' β-globin insulator: insulator upstream of the human β-globin locus (Farrell et al., 2002)
   3598..3644    -  terminator     T7 terminator: transcription terminator for bacteriophage T7 RNA polymerase
   3662..3710    -  polyA_signal   poly(A) signal: synthetic polyadenylation signal
   3791..4094    +  enhancer       CMV enhancer: human cytomegalovirus immediate early enhancer
   4167..4184    -  promoter       CMV promoter (fragment): human cytomegalovirus (CMV) immediate early promoter
   4247..4298    +  promoter       CMVd2 promoter: truncated human cytomegalovirus (CMV) immediate early promoter that yields moderately reduced expression relative to the full-length promoter
>Addgene plasmid #153609 | pGBW-m4133707 | addgene full sequence | sequence record 300396 | Ginkgo NGS Result
CACCATGGGGTACATAAATGTTTTCGCCTTTCCATTCACGATCTATTCACTCCTTTTATGTAGGATGAAC
TCTCGCAATTACATTGCTCAGGTAGACGTCGTGAACTTTAACCTAACTGAAAACCTTTACTTTCAGTCGA
AAGAAACCGCGGCAGCTAAGTTCGAGAGGCAGCACATGGACAGTTAAGCTAGCTTGACTGACTGAGATAC
AGCGTACCTTCAGCTCACAGACATGATAAGATACATTGATGAGTTTGGACAAACCACAACTAGAATGCAG
TGAAAAAAATGCTTTATTTGTGAAATTTGTGATGCTATTGCTTTATTTGTAACCATTATAAGCTGCAATA
AACAAGTTAACAACAACAATTGCATTCATTTTATGTTTCAGGTTCAGGGGGAGGTGTGGGAGGTTTTTTA
AAGCAAGTAAAACCTCTACAAATGTGGTATTGGCCCATCTCTATCGGTATCGTAGCATAACCCCTTGGGG
CCTCTAAACGGGTCTTGAGGGGTTTTTTGTGCCCCTCGGGCCGGATTGCTATCTACCGGCATTGGCGCAG
AAAAAAATGCCTGATGCGACGCTGCGCGTCTTATACTCCCACATATGCCAGATTCAGCAACGGATACGGC
TTCCCCAACTTGCCCACTTCCATACGTGTCCTCCTTACCAGAAATTTATCCTTAAGGTCGTCAGCTATCC
TGCAGGCGATCTCTCGATTTCGATCAAGACATTCCTTTAATGGTCTTTTCTGGACACCACTAGGGGTCAG
AAGTAGTTCATCAAACTTTCTTCCCTCCCTAATCTCATTGGTTACCTTGGGCTATCGAAACTTAATTAAC
CAGTCAAGTCAGCTACTTGGCGAGATCGACTTGTCTGGGTTTCGACTACGCTCAGAATTGCGTCAGTCAA
GTTCGATCTGGTCCTTGCTATTGCACCCGTTCTCCGATTACGAGTTTCATTTAAATCATGTGAGCAAAAG
GCCAGCAAAAGGCCAGGAACCGTAAAAAGGCCGCGTTGCTGGCGTTTTTCCATAGGCTCCGCCCCCCTGA
CGAGCATCACAAAAATCGACGCTCAAGTCAGAGGTGGCGAAACCCGACAGGACTATAAAGATACCAGGCG
TTTCCCCCTGGAAGCTCCCTCGTGCGCTCTCCTGTTCCGACCCTGCCGCTTACCGGATACCTGTCCGCCT
TTCTCCCTTCGGGAAGCGTGGCGCTTTCTCATAGCTCACGCTGTAGGTATCTCAGTTCGGTGTAGGTCGT
TCGCTCCAAGCTGGGCTGTGTGCACGAACCCCCCGTTCAGCCCGACCGCTGCGCCTTATCCGGTAACTAT
CGTCTTGAGTCCAACCCGGTAAGACACGACTTATCGCCACTGGCAGCAGCCACTGGTAACAGGATTAGCA
GAGCGAGGTATGTAGGCGGTGCTACAGAGTTCTTGAAGTGGTGGCCTAACTACGGCTACACTAGAAGAAC
AGTATTTGGTATCTGCGCTCTGCTGAAGCCAGTTACCTTCGGAAAAAGAGTTGGTAGCTCTTGATCCGGC
AAACAAACCACCGCTGGTAGCGGTGGTTTTTTTGTTTGCAAGCAGCAGATTACGCGCAGAAAAAAAGGAT
CTCAAGAAGATCCTTTGATCTTTTCTACGGGGTCTGACGCTCAGTGGAACGAAAACTCACGTTAAGGGAT
TTTGGTCATGAGATTATCAAAAAGGATCTTCACCTAGATCCTTTTAAATTAAAAATGAAGTTTTAAATCA
ATCTAAAGTATATATGAGTAAACTTGGTCTGACAGTTACCAATGCTTAATCAGTGAGGCACCTATCTCAG
CGATCTGTCTATTTCGTTCATCCATAGTTGCATTTAAATTTCCGAACTCTCCAAGGCCCTCGTCGGAAAA
TCTTCAAACCTTTCGTCCGATCCATCTTGCAGGCTACCTCTCGAACGAACTATCGCAAGTCTCTTGGCCG
GCCTTGCGCCTTGGCTATTGCTTGGCAGCGCCTATCGCCAGGTATTACTCCAATCCCGAATATCCGAGAT
CGGGATCACCCGAGAGAAGTTCAACCTACATCCTCAATCCCGATCTATCCGAGATCCGAGGAATATCGAA
ATCGGGGCGCGCCTGGTGTACCGAGAACGATCCTCTCAGTGCGAGTCTCGACGATCCATATCGTTGCTTG
GCAGTCAGCCAGTCGGAATCCAGCTTGGGACCCAGGAAGTCCAATCGTCAGATATTGTACTCAAGCCTGG
TCACGGCAGCGTACCGATCTGTTTAAACCTAGATATTGATAGTCTGATCGGTCAACGTATAATCGAGTCC
TAGCTTTTGCAAACATCTATCAAGAGACAGGATCAGCAGGAGGCTTTCGCATGAGTATTCAACATTTCCG
TGTCGCCCTTATTCCCTTTTTTGCGGCATTTTGCCTTCCTGTTTTTGCTCACCCAGAAACGCTGGTGAAA
GTAAAAGATGCTGAAGATCAGTTGGGTGCGCGAGTGGGTTACATCGAACTGGATCTCAACAGCGGTAAGA
TCCTTGAGAGTTTTCGCCCCGAAGAACGCTTTCCAATGATGAGCACTTTTAAAGTTCTGCTATGTGGCGC
GGTATTATCCCGTATTGACGCCGGGCAAGAGCAACTCGGTCGCCGCATACACTATTCTCAGAATGACTTG
GTTGAGTATTCACCAGTCACAGAAAAGCATCTTACGGATGGCATGACAGTAAGAGAATTATGCAGTGCTG
CCATAACCATGAGTGATAACACTGCGGCCAACTTACTTCTGACAACGATTGGAGGACCGAAGGAGCTAAC
CGCTTTTTTGCACAACATGGGGGATCATGTAACTCGCCTTGATCGTTGGGAACCGGAGCTGAATGAAGCC
ATACCAAACGACGAGCGTGACACCACGATGCCTGTAGCAATGGCAACAACCTTGCGTAAACTATTAACTG
GCGAACTACTTACTCTAGCTTCCCGGCAACAGTTGATAGACTGGATGGAGGCGGATAAAGTTGCAGGACC
ACTTCTGCGCTCGGCCCTTCCGGCTGGCTGGTTTATTGCTGATAAATCTGGAGCCGGTGAGCGTGGGTCT
CGCGGTATCATTGCAGCACTGGGGCCAGATGGTAAGCCCTCCCGTATCGTAGTTATCTACACGACGGGGA
GTCAGGCAACTATGGATGAACGAAATAGACAGATCGCTGAGATAGGTGCCTCACTGATTAAGCATTGGTA
ACCGATTCTAGGTGCATTGGCGCAGAAAAAAATGCCTGATGCGACGCTGCGCGTCTTATACTCCCACATA
TGCCAGATTCAGCAACGGATACGGCTTCCCCAACTTGCCCACTTCCATACGTGTCCTCCTTACCAGAAAT
TTATCCTTAAGATCCCGAATCGTTTAAACTCGACTCTGGCTCTATCGAATCTCCGTCGTTTCGAGCTTAC
GCGAACAGCCGTGGCGCTCATTTGCTCGTCGGGCATCGAATCTCGTCAGCTATCGTCAGCTTACCTTTTT
GGCAGCGATCGCGGCTCCCGACATCTTGGACCATTAGCTCCACAGGTATCTTCTTCCCTCTAGTGGTCAT
AACAGCAGCTTCAGCTACCTCTCAATTCAAAAAACCCCTCAAGACCCGTTTAGAGGCCCCAAGGGGTTAT
GCTATCAATCGTTGCGTTACACACACAAAAAACCAACACACATCCATCTTCGATGGATAGCGATTTTATT
ATCTAACTGCTGATCGAGTGTAGCCAGATCTAGTAATCAATTACGGGGTCATTAGTTCATAGCCCATATA
TGGAGTTCCGCGTTACATAACTTACGGTAAATGGCCCGCCTGGCTGACCGCCCAACGACCCCCGCCCATT
GACGTCAATAATGACGTATGTTCCCATAGTAACGCCAATAGGGACTTTCCATTGACGTCAATGGGTGGAG
TATTTACGGTAAACTGCCCACTTGGCAGTACATCAAGTGTATCATATGCCAAGTACGCCCCCTATTGACG
TCAATGACGGTAAATGGCCCGCCTGGCATTATGCCCAGTACATGACCTTATGGGACTTTCCTACTTGGCA
GTACATCTACGTATTAGTCATCGCTATTACCATGCTGATGCGGTTTTGGCAGTACATCAATGGGCGTGGA
TAGCGGTTTGACTCACGGGGATTTCCAAGTCTCCACCCCATTGACGTCAATGGGAGTTTGTTTTGGCACC
AAAATCAACGGGACTTTCCAAAATGTCGTAACAACTCCGCCCCATTGACGCAAATGGGCGGTAGGCGTGT
ACGGTGGGAGGTCTATATAAGCAGAGCTGGTTTAGTGAACCGTCAGATCAGATCTTTGTCGATCCTACCA
TCCACTCGACACACCCGCCAGCGGCCGC
